>Addgene plasmid #80790 | pMA-SpCas9-g7 | addgene full sequence | sequence record 161640 | Addgene NGS result
CCGCTACCAGCGGTGGTTTGTTTGCCGGATCAAGAGCTACCAACTCTTTTTCCGAAGGTAACTGGCTTCA
GCAGAGCGCAGATACCAAATACTGTTCTTCTAGTGTAGCCGTAGTTAGGCCACCACTTCAAGAACTCTGT
AGCACCGCCTACATACCTCGCTCTGCTAATCCTGTTACCAGTGGCTGCTGCCAGTGGCGATAAGTCGTGT
CTTACCGGGTTGGACTCAAGACGATAGTTACCGGATAAGGCGCAGCGGTCGGGCTGAACGGGGGGTTCGT
GCACACAGCCCAGCTTGGAGCGAACGACCTACACCGAACTGAGATACCTACAGCGTGAGCTATGAGAAAG
CGCCACGCTTCCCGAAGGGAGAAAGGCGGACAGGTATCCGGTAAGCGGCAGGGTCGGAACAGGAGAGCGC
ACGAGGGAGCTTCCAGGGGGAAACGCCTGGTATCTTTATAGTCCTGTCGGGTTTCGCCACCTCTGACTTG
AGCGTCGATTTTTGTGATGCTCGTCAGGGGGGCGGAGCCTATGGAAAAACGCCAGCAACGCGGCCTTTTT
ACGGTTCCTGGCCTTTTGCTGGCCTTTTGCTCATTAGGCACCCCAGGCTTTACCCGAACGACCGAGCGCA
GCGAGTCAGTGAGCGAGGAAGCGGAGAGCGCCCAATACGCAAGGAAACAGCTATGACCATGTTAATGCAG
CTGGCACGACAGGTTTCCCGACTGGAAAGCGGGCAGTGAGCGGAAGGCCCGTGAGGCCAGTCTTGTGCTC
CAGGTACCACGCGTTGTACAGGTCTCGTTTCTAACTTGCTATTTCTAGCTCTAAAACAAAAAAGCACCGA
CTCGGTGCCACTTTTTCAAGTTGATAACGGACTAGCCTTATTTTAACTTGCTATTTCTAGCTCTAAAACA
GGTCTTCTCGAAGACCCGGTGTTTCGTCCTTTCCACAAGATATATAAAGCCAAGAAATCGAAATACTTTC
AAGTTACGGTAAGCATATGATAGTCCATTTTAAAACATAATTTTAAAACTGCAAACTACCCAAGAAATTA
TTACTTTCTACGTCACGTATTTTGTACTAATATCTTTGTGTTTACAGTCAAATTAATTCCAATTATCTCT
CTAACAGCCTTGTATCGTATATGCAAATATGAAGGAATCATGGGAAATAGGCCCTCACCGTGAGACCGGA
TCCGAGCTCTGGACAAGACACGTGGCCTTGACGGCCTTCCGCCAATTCGCCCTATAGTGAGTCGTATTAC
GTCGCGCTCACTGGCCGTCGTTTTACAACGTCGTGACTGGGAAAACCCTGGCGTTACCCAACTTAATCGC
CTTGCAGCACATCCCCCTTTCGCCAGCTGGCGTAATAGCGAAGAGGCCCGCACCGAAACGCCCTTCCCAA
CAGTTGCGCAGCCTGAATGGCGAATGGGAGCGCCCTGTAGCGGCCACTCAACCCTATCTCGGTCTATTCT
TTTGATTTATAAGGGATTTTGCCGATTTCGGCCTATTGGTTAAAAAATGAGCTGATTTAACAAAAATTTA
ACGCGAATTTTAACAAAATATTAACGCTTACAATTTAGGTGGCACTTTTCGGGGAAATGTGCGCGGAACC
CCTATTTGTTTATTTTTCTAAATACATTCAAATATGTATCCGCTCATGAGACAATAACCCTGATAAATGC
TTCAATAATATTGAAAAAGGAAGAGTATGAGTATTCAACATTTCCGTGTCGCCCTTATTCCCTTTTTTGC
GGCATTTTGCCTTCCTGTTTTTGCTCACCCAGAAACGCTGGTGAAAGTAAAAGATGCTGAAGATCAGTTG
GGTGCACGAGTGGGTTACATCGAACTGGATCTCAACAGCGGTAAGATCCTTGAGAGTTTTCGCCCCGAAG
AACGTTTTCCAATGATGAGCACTTTTAAAGTTCTGCTATGTGGCGCGGTATTATCCCGTATTGACGCCGG
GCAAGAGCAACTCGGTCGCCGCATACACTATTCTCAGAATGACTTGGTTGAGTACTCACCAGTCACAGAA
AAGCATCTTACGGATGGCATGACAGTAAGAGAATTATGCAGTGCTGCCATAACCATGAGTGATAACACTG
CGGCCAACTTACTTCTGACAACGATCGGAGGACCGAAGGAGCTAACCGCTTTTTTGCACAACATGGGGGA
TCATGTAACTCGCCTTGATCGTTGGGAACCGGAGCTGAATGAAGCCATACCAAACGACGAGCGTGACACC
ACGATGCCTGTAGCAATGGCAACAACGTTGCGCAAACTATTAACTGGCGAACTACTTACTCTAGCTTCCC
GGCAACAATTAATAGACTGGATGGAGGCGGATAAAGTTGCAGGACCACTTCTGCGCTCGGCCCTTCCGGC
TGGCTGGTTTATTGCTGATAAATCTGGAGCCGGTGAGCGTGGTTCTCGCGGTATCATTGCAGCACTGGGG
CCAGATGGTAAGCCCTCCCGTATCGTAGTTATCTACACGACGGGGAGTCAGGCAACTATGGATGAACGAA
ATAGACAGATCGCTGAGATAGGTGCCTCACTGATTAAGCATTGGTAACTGTCAGACCAAGTTTACTCATA
TATACTTTAGATTGATTTAAAACTTCATTTTTAATTTAAAAGGATCTAGGTGAAGATCCTTTTTGATAAT
CTCATGACCAAAATCCCTTAACGTGAGTTTTCGTTCCACTGAGCGTCAGACCCCGTAGAAAAGATCAAAG
GATCTTCTTGAGATCCTTTTTTTCTGCGCGTAATCTGCTGCTTGCAAACAAAAAAACCA
Features (pLannotate 1.2.2; 11 found; start..end, strand, type, name):
    615..655     +  rep_origin     RSF ori (fragment): Plasmids containing the RSF 1030 origin of replication can be propagated in E. coli cells that contain additional plasmids with compatible origins.
    692..739     +  CDS            lacI (fragment): lac repressor; lacI; The lac repressor binds to the lac operator to inhibit transcription in E. coli. This inhibition can be relieved by adding lactose or isopropyl-β-D-thiogalactopyranoside (IPTG).
    802..827     -  misc_RNA       gRNA scaffold (fragment): guide RNA scaffold for the Streptococcus pyogenes CRISPR/Cas9 system
    834..909     -  misc_RNA       gRNA scaffold: guide RNA scaffold for the Streptococcus pyogenes CRISPR/Cas9 system
    936..1176    -  promoter       U6 promoter: RNA polymerase III promoter for human U6 snRNA
   1241..1259    -  promoter       T7 promoter: promoter for bacteriophage T7 RNA polymerase
   1268..1424    +  CDS            lacZα (fragment): LacZα fragment of β-galactosidase; lacZ fragment
   1445..1576    +  rep_origin     M13 ori (fragment): M13 bacteriophage origin of replication; arrow indicates direction of (+) strand synthesis
   1602..1706    +  promoter       AmpR promoter: bla
   1707..2567    +  CDS            AmpR: β-lactamase; bla; confers resistance to ampicillin, carbenicillin, and related antibiotics
   2738..537     +  rep_origin     ori (across the origin): high-copy-number ColE1/pMB1/pBR322/pUC origin of replication
