[The description below was written by a language model from this plasmid's Addgene catalogue record and pLannotate feature annotations shown in this document.]
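Description:
pMA-SpCas9-g7 is a small (about 2.8 kb) high-copy bacterial cloning plasmid built on the commercial pMA15 gene-synthesis backbone. It serves as one module in a Golden Gate system for assembling arrays of SpCas9 guide RNA expression cassettes. It replicates in E. coli through a ColE1/pUC-type origin and is selected with ampicillin via the bla gene under its native promoter. The feature table also picks up short fragments annotated as lacZα, M13 ori, RSF ori and lacI. These are partial matches and probably backbone remnants rather than functional elements. A T7 promoter lies just upstream of the insert and matches the recorded sequencing primer site.

The payload is a synthetic gRNA expression cassette. A human U6 RNA polymerase III promoter is followed by an empty guide-cloning site and the Streptococcus pyogenes Cas9 gRNA scaffold; a further short scaffold-like fragment is annotated immediately beyond it. No spacer is present, so the user inserts a target-specific guide by type IIS restriction cloning. The record is inconsistent about the enzyme: the purpose line says BsaI, while the gRNA field lists the empty site as BbsI. The cassette is recorded as flanked by BamHI and BsmBI sites that are retained.

The "g7" designation marks this module as occupying position 7 (or 17 or 27) in the array. Once loaded with a guide, its cassette can presumably be released and joined in a defined order with the other positional modules. The resulting multi-gRNA array allows several genes to be targeted at once in mammalian cells. The plasmid carries no Cas9 gene or mammalian selection marker, so the nuclease must be supplied separately.
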