Addgene plasmid #80790: pMA-SpCas9-g7
Purpose: BsaI-based cloning of SpCas9 gRNA guide sequence, position 7/17/27 in the array
Depositing lab: Yonglun Luo. Depositing organization: Aarhus University. Publication: Golden Gate Assembly of CRISPR gRNA expression array for simultaneously targeting multiple genes. Vad-Nielsen J, Lin L, Bolund L, Nielsen AL, Luo Y. Cell Mol Life Sci. 2016 May 13. 10.1007/s00018-016-2271-5 PubMed 27178736.
Backbone
  Vector backbone: pMA15
  Backbone manufacturer: Lifetechnologies
  Backbone size w/o insert (bp): 2380
  Total vector size (bp): 2789
  Modifications to backbone: no
  Vector type: Mammalian Expression, CRISPR
Growth in bacteria
  Bacterial resistance: Ampicillin, 100 μg/mL
  Growth temperature: 37°C
  Growth strain: DH5alpha
  Copy number: High Copy
Gene/Insert
  Gene/Insert name: CRISPR gRNA expression cassette (for SpCas9)
  gRNA/shRNA sequence: empty (BbsI)
  Species: Synthetic
  Promoter: U6
  Tag / fusion protein: na
  Cloning method: Restriction Enzyme; 5′ cloning site BamHI (not destroyed); 3′ cloning site BsmBI (not destroyed)
  Sequencing primers: 5′ TAATACGACTCACTATAGG
Terms and licenses: Academic/Nonprofit Terms; Industry Terms: Not Available to Industry
How to cite: pMA-SpCas9-g7 was a gift from Yonglun Luo (Addgene plasmid # 80790 ; http://n2t.net/addgene:80790 ; RRID:Addgene_80790)
