>Addgene plasmid #80790 | pMA-SpCas9-g7 | addgene partial sequence | sequence record 159037 | pBR322ori-F 5'-GGGAAACGCCTGGTATCTTT-3'
GACTTGAGCGTCGATTTTTGTGATGCTCGTCAGGGGGGCGGAGCCTATGGAAAAACGCCAGCAACGCGGC
CTTTTTACGGTTCCTGGCCTTTTGCTGGCCTTTTGCTCATTAGGCACCCCAGGCTTTACCCGAACGACCG
AGCGCAGCGAGTCAGTGAGCGAGGAAGCGGAGAGCGCCCAATACGCAAGGAAACAGCTATGACCATGTTA
ATGCAGCTGGCACGACAGGTTTCCCGACTGGAAAGCGGGCAGTGAGCGGAAGGCCCGTGAGGCCAGTCTT
GTGCTCCAGGTACCACGCGTTGTACAGGTCTCGTTTCTAACTTGCTATTTCTAGCTCTAAAACAAAAAAG
CACCGACTCGGTGCCACTTTTTCAAGTTGATAACGGACTAGCCTTATTTTAACTTGCTATTTCTAGCTCT
AAAACAGGTCTTCTCGAAGACCCGGTGTTTCGTCCTTTCCACAAGATATATAAAGCCAAGAAATCGAAAT
ACTTTCAAGTTACGGTAAGCATATGATAGTCCATTTTAAAACATAATTTTAAAACTGCAAACTACCCAAG
AAATTATTACTTTCTACGTCACGTATTTTGTACTAATATCTTTGTGTTTACAGTCAAATTAATTCCAATT
ATCTCTCTAACAGCCTTGTATCGTATATGCAAATATGAAGGAATCATGGGAAATAGGCCCTCACCGTGAG
