>Addgene plasmid #80790 | pMA-SpCas9-g7 | addgene partial sequence | sequence record 161639 | Amp-R 5'-ATAATACCGCGCCACATAGC-3'
AAACGTTCTTCGGGGCGAAAACTCTCAAGGATCTTACCGCTGTTGAGATCCAGTTCGATGTAACCCACTC
GTGCACCCAACTGATCTTCAGCATCTTTTACTTTCACCAGCGTTTCTGGGTGAGCAAAAACAGGAAGGCA
AAATGCCGCAAAAAAGGGAATAAGGGCGACACGGAAATGTTGAATACTCATACTCTTCCTTTTTCAATAT
TATTGAAGCATTTATCAGGGTTATTGTCTCATGAGCGGATACATATTTGAATGTATTTAGAAAAATAAAC
AAATAGGGGTTCCGCGCACATTTCCCCGAAAAGTGCCACCTAAATTGTAAGCGTTAATATTTTGTTAAAA
TTCGCGTTAAATTTTTGTTAAATCAGCTCATTTTTTAACCAATAGGCCGAAATCGGCAAAATCCCTTATA
AATCAAAAGAATAGACCGAGATAGGGTTGAGTGGCCGCTACAGGGCGCTCCCATTCGCCATTCAGGCTGC
GCAACTGTTGGGAAGGGCGTTTCGGTGCGGGCCTCTTCGCTATTACGCCAGCTGGCGAAAGGGGGATGTG
CTGCAAGGCGATTAAGTTGGGTAACGCCAGGGTTTTCCCAGTCACGACGTTGTAAAACGACGGCCAGTGA
GCGCGACGTAATACGACTCACTATAGGGCGAATTGGCGGAAGGCCGTCAAGGCCACGTGTCTTGTCCAGA
GCTCGGATCCGGTCTCACGGTGAGGGCCTATTTCCCATGATTCCTTCATATTTGCATATACGATACAAGG
CTGTTAGAGAGATAATTGGAATTAATTTGACTGTAAACACAAAGATATTAGTACAAAATACGTGACGTAG
AAAGTAATAATTTCTTGGGTAGTTTGCAGTTTTAAAATTATGTTTTAAAATGGACTATCATATGCTTAC
